Addgene plasmid #54527: tdEos-Lifeact-7
Purpose: (Empty Backbone) Localization: Actin, Excitation: 505 / 569, Emission: 516 / 581
Depositing lab: Michael Davidson. Depositing organization: Florida State University, Tallahassee.
Backbone
  Vector backbone: tdEos-Lifeact
  Backbone size w/o insert (bp): 4800
  Vector type: Mammalian Expression
  Selectable markers: Neomycin (select with G418)
  Backbone size (bp): 4800
  Tag / fusion protein: tdEos-Lifeact (C terminal on backbone)
Growth in bacteria
  Bacterial resistance: Kanamycin, 50 μg/mL
  Growth temperature: 37°C
  Growth strain: DH5alpha
  Copy number: High Copy
Gene/Insert
  Gene/Insert name: Lifeact-tdEos
  Tag / fusion protein: tdEos-Lifeact (C terminal on backbone)
Terms and licenses: Academic/Nonprofit Terms; Industry Terms
Depositor comments: . Excitation = 505 / 569; Emission = 516 / 581
How to cite: tdEos-Lifeact-7 was a gift from Michael Davidson (Addgene plasmid # 54527 ; http://n2t.net/addgene:54527 ; RRID:Addgene_54527)
