[The description below was written by a language model from this plasmid's Addgene catalogue record.]
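Description:
tdEos-Lifeact-7 is a mammalian expression plasmid, about 4.8 kb by the recorded backbone size, that encodes a fusion of the actin-binding peptide Lifeact with the fluorescent protein tdEos. It is propagated in E. coli as a high-copy plasmid under kanamycin selection, and it carries a neomycin resistance marker so that transfected mammalian cells can be selected with G418. The repository lists it as an "empty backbone", although the Lifeact-tdEos fusion is itself the functional payload. The record does not state the promoter driving expression, the origin of replication, the polyadenylation signal or the linker between the two parts. No feature table is available to confirm these elements. The tag is recorded as C-terminal, and the insert name Lifeact-tdEos suggests the peptide precedes the fluorescent protein, but the plasmid name gives the opposite order, so the exact arrangement should be checked against the sequence.

Lifeact is a short peptide that binds filamentous actin and is widely used to label the actin cytoskeleton in living cells with little disturbance of actin dynamics. tdEos is a tandem-dimer form of the photoconvertible protein Eos, in which two copies are joined so that the pair behaves as a single unit in fusions. The two recorded excitation/emission pairs, 505/516 nm and 569/581 nm, correspond to its green state and its red state after photoconversion. With actin as the stated localization, the construct serves as an actin marker for fluorescence imaging. Its photoconvertible reporter also suits it to tracking selected subpopulations of filaments after conversion and to single-molecule localization approaches such as PALM, although the record does not name a specific application.
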