>Addgene plasmid #54527 | tdEos-Lifeact-7 | depositor partial sequence | sequence record 84924 | insert sequence
ACGTCAGATCCGCTAGCGCCACCATGGGCGTGGCCGACTTGATCAAGAAGTTCGAGTCCATCTCCAAGGA
GGAGGGGGATCCACCGGTCGCCACCATGAGTGCGATTAAGCCAGACATGAAGATCAACCTCCGTATGGAA
GGCAACGTAAACGGGCACCACTTTGTGATCGACGGAGATGGTACAGGCAAGCCTTTTGAGGGAAAACAGA
GTATGGATCTTGAAGTCAAAGAGGGCGGACCTCTGCCTTTTGCCTTTGATATCCTGACCACTGCATTCCA
TTACGGCAACAGGGTATTCGCCGAATATCCAGACCACATACAAGACTATTTTAAGCAGTCGTTTCCTAAG
GGGTATTCGTGGGAACGAAGCTTGACTTTCGAAGACGGGGGCATTTGCATTGCCAGAAACGACATAACAA
TGGAAGGGGACACTTTCTATAATAAAGTTCGATTTCACGGTGTAAACTTTCCCGCCAATGGTCCAGTTAT
GCAGAAGAAGACGCTGAAATGGGAGCCCTCCACTGAGAAAATGTATGTGCGTGATGGAGTGCTGACTGGT
GATATTCGCATGGCTTTGTTGCTTGAAGGAAATGCCCATTACCGATGTGACTTCAGAACTACTTACAAAG
CTAAGGAGAAGGGTGTCAAGTTACCAGGCTACCACTTTGTGGACCACTGCATTGAGATTTTAAGCCATGA
CAAAGATTACAACAAGGTTAAGCTGTATGAGCATGCTGTTGCTCATTCTGGATTGCCTGACAATGCCAGA
CGATCCGGTAGCGGTCACGGTACTGGTTCTACTGGTTCTGGTTCTTCTGAGAGTGCGATTAAGCCAGACA
TGAAGATCAACCTCCGTATGGAAGGCAACGTAAACGGGCACCACTTTGTGATCGACGGAGATGGTACAGG
CAAGCCTTTTGAGGGAAAACAGAGTATGGATCTTGAAGTCAAAGAGGGCGGACCTCTGCCTTTTGCCTTT
GATATCCTGACCACTGCATTCCATTACGGCAACAGGGTATTCGCCGAATATCCAGACCACATACAAGACT
ATTTTAAGCAGTCGTTTCCTAAGGGGTATTCGTGGGAACGAAGCTTGACTTTCGAAGACGGGGGCATTTG
CATTGCCAGAAACGACATAACAATGGAAGGGGACACTTTCTATAATAAAGTTCGATTTCACGGTGTAAAC
TTTCCCGCCAATGGTCCAGTTATGCAGAAGAAGACGCTGAAATGGGAGCCCTCCACTGAGAAAATGTATG
TGCGTGATGGAGTGCTGACTGGTGATATTCGCATGGCTTTGTTGCTTGAAGGAAATGCCCATTACCGATG
TGACTTCAGAACTACTTACAAAGCTAAGGAGAAGGGTGTCAAGTTACCAGGCTACCACTTTGTGGACCAC
TGCATTGAGATTTTAAGCCATGACAAAGATTACAACAAGGTTAAGCTGTATGAGCATGCTGTTGCTCATT
CTGGATTGCCTGACAATGCCAGACGATAAGCGGCCGCGACTCTAGATCATAATCAGCCATACCACAT
