>Addgene plasmid #54527 | tdEos-Lifeact-7 | addgene partial sequence | sequence record 91099 | CMV-F 5'-CGCAAATGGGCGGTAGGCGTG-3'
AGCTGGTTTAGTGAACCGTCAGATCCGCTAGCGCCACCATGGGCGTGGCCGACTTGATCAAGAAGTTCGA
GTCCATCTCCAAGGAGGAGGGGGATCCACCGGTCGCCACCATGAGTGCGATTAAGCCAGACATGAAGATC
AACCTCCGTATGGAAGGCAACGTAAACGGGCACCACTTTGTGATCGACGGAGATGGTACAGGCAAGCCTT
TTGAGGGAAAACAGAGTATGGATCTTGAAGTCAAAGAGGGCGGACCTCTGCCTTTTGCCTTTGATATCCT
GACCACTGCATTCCATTACGGCAACAGGGTATTCGCCGAATATCCAGACCACATACAAGACTATTTTAAG
CAGTCGTTTCCTAAGGGGTATTCGTGGGAACGAAGCTTGACTTTCGAAGACGGGGGCATTTGCATTGCCA
GAAACGACATAACAATGGAAGGGGACACTTTCTATAATAAAGTTCGATTTCACGGTGTAAACTTTCCCGC
CAATGGTCCAGTTATGCAGAAGAAGACGCTGAAATGGGAGCCCTCCACTGAGAAAATGTATGTGCGTGAT
GGAGTGCTGACTGGTGATATTCGCATGGCTTTGTTGCTTGAAGGAAATGCCCATTACCGATGTGACTTCA
GAACTACTTACAAAGCTAAGGAGAAGGGTGTCAAGTTACCAGGCTACCACTTTGTGGACCACTGCATTGA
GATTTTAAGCCATGACAAAGATTACAACAAGGTTAAGCTGTATGAGCATGCTG
